>Addgene plasmid #87013 | jk67 | addgene full sequence | sequence record 173036 | Addgene NGS Result
ATTGACGGCGTAGTACACACTATTGAATCAAACAGCCGACCAATTGCACTACCATCACAATGGAGAAGCC
AGTAGTAAACGTAGACGTAGACCCCCAGAGTCCGTTTGTCGTGCAACTGCAAAAAAGCTTCCCGCAATTT
GAGGTAGTAGCACAGCAGGTCACTCCAAATGACCATGCTAATGCCAGAGCATTTTCGCATCTGGCCAGTA
AACTAATCGAGCTGGAGGTTCCTACCACAGCGACGATCTTGGACATAGGCAGCGCACCGGCTCGTAGAAT
GTTTTCCGAGCACCAGTATCATTGTGTCTGCCCCATGCGTAGTCCAGAAGACCCGGACCGCATGATGAAA
TATGCCAGTAAACTGGCGGAAAAAGCGTGCAAGATTACAAACAAGAACTTGCATGAGAAGATTAAGGATC
TCCGGACCGTACTTGATACGCCGGATGCTGAAACACCATCGCTCTGCTTTCACAACGATGTTACCTGCAA
CATGCGTGCCGAATATTCCGTCATGCAGGACGTGTATATCAACGCTCCCGGAACTATCTATCATCAGGCT
ATGAAAGGCGTGCGGACCCTGTACTGGATTGGCTTCGACACCACCCAGTTCATGTTCTCGGCTATGGCAG
GTTCGTACCCTGCGTACAACACCAACTGGGCCGACGAGAAAGTCCTTGAAGCGCGTAACATCGGACTTTG
CAGCACAAAGCTGAGTGAAGGTAGGACAGGAAAATTGTCGATAATGAGGAAGAAGGAGTTGAAGCCCGGG
TCGCGGGTTTATTTCTCCGTAGGATCGACACTTTATCCAGAACACAGAGCCAGCTTGCAGAGCTGGCATC
TTCCATCGGTGTTCCACTTGAATGGAAAGCAGTCGTACACTTGCCGCTGTGATACAGTGGTGAGTTGCGA
AGGCTACGTAGTGAAGAAAATCACCATCAGTCCCGGGATCACGGGAGAAACCGTGGGATACGCGGTTACA
CACAATAGCGAGGGCTTCTTGCTATGCAAAGTTACTGACACAGTAAAAGGAGAACGGGTATCGTTCCCTG
TGTGCACGTACATCCCGGCCACCATATGCGATCAGATGACTGGTATAATGGCCACGGATATATCACCTGA
CGATGCACAAAAACTTCTGGTTGGGCTCAACCAGCGAATTGTCATTAACGGTAGGACTAACAGGAACACC
AACACCATGCAAAATTACCTTCTGCCGATCATAGCACAAGGGTTCAGCAAATGGGCTAAGGAGCGCAAGG
ATGATCTTGATAACGAGAAAATGCTGGGTACTAGAGAACGCAAGCTTACGTATGGCTGCTTGTGGGCGTT
TCGCACTAAGAAAGTACATTCGTTTTATCGCCCACCTGGAACGCAGACCTGCGTAAAAGTCCCAGCCTCT
TTTAGCGCTTTTCCCATGTCGTCCGTATGGACGACCTCTTTGCCCATGTCGCTGAGGCAGAAATTGAAAC
TGGCATTGCAACCAAAGAAGGAGGAAAAACTGCTGCAGGTCTCGGAGGAATTAGTCATGGAGGCCAAGGC
TGCTTTTGAGGATGCTCAGGAGGAAGCCAGAGCGGAGAAGCTCCGAGAAGCACTTCCACCATTAGTGGCA
GACAAAGGCATCGAGGCAGCCGCAGAAGTTGTCTGCGAAGTGGAGGGGCTCCAGGCGGACATCGGAGCAG
CATTAGTTGAAACCCCGCGCGGTCACGTAAGGATAATACCTCAAGCAAATGACCGTATGATCGGACAGTA
TATCGTTGTCTCGCCAAACTCTGTGCTGAAGAATGCCAAACTCGCACCAGCGCACCCGCTAGCAGATCAG
GTTAAGATCATAACACACTCCGGAAGATCAGGAAGGTACGCGGTCGAACCATACGACGCTAAAGTACTGA
TGCCAGCAGGAGGTGCCGTACCATGGCCAGAATTCCTAGCACTGAGTGAGAGCGCCACGTTAGTGTACAA
CGAAAGAGAGTTTGTGAACCGCAAACTATACCACATTGCCATGCATGGCCCCGCCAAGAATACAGAAGAG
GAGCAGTACAAGGTTACAAAGGCAGAGCTTGCAGAAACAGAGTACGTGTTTGACGTGGACAAGAAGCGTT
GCGTTAAGAAGGAAGAAGCCTCAGGTCTGGTCCTCTCGGGAGAACTGACCAACCCTCCCTATCATGAGCT
AGCTCTGGAGGGACTGAAGACCCGACCTGCGGTCCCGTACAAGGTCGAAACAATAGGAGTGATAGGCACA
CCGGGGTCGGGCAAGTCAGCTATTATCAAGTCAACTGTCACGGCACGAGATCTTGTTACCAGCGGAAAGA
AAGAAAATTGTCGCGAAATTGAGGCCGACGTGCTAAGACTGAGGGGTATGCAGATTACGTCGAAGACAGT
AGATTCGGTTATGCTCAACGGATGCCACAAAGCCGTAGAAGTGCTGTACGTTGACGAAGCGTTCGCGTGC
CACGCAGGAGCACTACTTGCCTTGATTGCTATCGTCAGGCCCCGCAAGAAGGTAGTACTATGCGGAGACC
CCATGCAATGCGGATTCTTCAACATGATGCAACTAAAGGTACATTTCAATCACCCTGAAAAAGACATATG
CACCAAGACATTCTACAAGTATATCTCCCGGCGTTGCACACAGCCAGTTACAGCTATTGTATCGACACTG
CATTACGATGGAAAGATGAAAACCACGAACCCGTGCAAGAAGAACATTGAAATCGATATTACAGGGGCCA
CAAAGCCGAAGCCAGGGGATATCATCCTGACATGTTTCCGCGGGTGGGTTAAGCAATTGCAAATCGACTA
TCCCGGACATGAAGTAATGACAGCCGCGGCCTCACAAGGGCTAACCAGAAAAGGAGTGTATGCCGTCCGG
CAAAAAGTCAATGAAAACCCACTGTACGCGATCACATCAGAGCATGTGAACGTGTTGCTCACCCGCACTG
AGGACAGGCTAGTGTGGAAAACCTTGCAGGGCGACCCATGGATTAAGCAGCTCACTAACATACCTAAAGG
AAACTTTCAGGCTACTATAGAGGACTGGGAAGCTGAACACAAGGGAATAATTGCTGCAATAAACAGCCCC
ACTCCCCGTGCCAATCCGTTCAGCTGCAAGACCAACGTTTGCTGGGCGAAAGCATTGGAACCGATACTAG
CCACGGCCGGTATCGTACTTACCGGTTGCCAGTGGAGCGAACTGTTCCCACAGTTTGCGGATGACAAACC
ACATTCGGCCATTTACGCCTTAGACGTAATTTGCATTAAGTTTTTCGGCATGGACTTGACAAGCGGACTG
TTTTCTAAACAGAGCATCCCACTAACGTACCATCCCGCCGATTCAGCGAGGCCGGTAGCTCATTGGGACA
ACAGCCCAGGAACCCGCAAGTATGGGTACGATCACGCCATTGCCGCCGAACTCTCCCGTAGATTTCCGGT
GTTCCAGCTAGCTGGGAAGGGCACACAACTTGATTTGCAGACGGGGAGAACCAGAGTTATCTCTGCACAG
CATAACCTGGTCCCGGTGAACCGCAATCTTCCTCACGCCTTAGTCCCCGAGTACAAGGAGAAGCAACCCG
GCCCGGTCGAAAAATTCTTGAACCAGTTCAAACACCACTCAGTACTTGTGGTATCAGAGGAAAAAATTGA
AGCTCCCCGTAAGAGAATCGAATGGATCGCCCCGATTGGCATAGCCGGTGCAGATAAGAACTACAACCTG
GCTTTCGGGTTTCCGCCGCAGGCACGGTACGACCTGGTGTTCATCAACATTGGAACTAAATACAGAAACC
ACCACTTTCAGCAGTGCGAAGACCATGCGGCGACCTTAAAAACCCTTTCGCGTTCGGCCCTGAATTGCCT
TAACCCAGGAGGCACCCTCGTGGTGAAGTCCTATGGCTACGCCGACCGCAACAGTGAGGACGTAGTCACC
GCTCTTGCCAGAAAGTTTGTCAGGGTGTCTGCAGCGAGACCAGATTGTGTCTCAAGCAATACAGAAATGT
ACCTGATTTTCCGACAACTAGACAACAGCCGTACACGGCAATTCACCCCGCACCATCTGAATTGCGTGAT
TTCGTCCGTGTATGAGGGTACAAGAGATGGAGTTGGAGCCGCGCCGTCATACCGCACCAAAAGGGAGAAT
ATTGCTGACTGTCAAGAGGAAGCAGTTGTCAACGCAGCCAATCCGCTGGGTAGACCAGGCGAAGGAGTCT
GCCGTGCCATCTATAAACGTTGGCCGACCAGTTTTACCGATTCAGCCACGGAGACAGGCACCGCAAGAAT
GACTGTGTGCCTAGGAAAGAAAGTGATCCACGCGGTCGGCCCTGATTTCCGGAAGCACCCAGAAGCAGAA
GCCTTGAAATTGCTACAAAACGCCTACCATGCAGTGGCAGACTTAGTAAATGAACATAACATCAAGTCTG
TCGCCATTCCACTGCTATCTACAGGCATTTACGCAGCCGGAAAAGACCGCCTTGAAGTATCACTTAACTG
CTTGACAACCGCGCTAGACAGAACTGACGCGGACGTAACCATCTATTGCCTGGATAAGAAGTGGAAGGAA
AGAATCGACGCGGCACTCCAACTTAAGGAGTCTGTAACAGAGCTGAAGGATGAAGATATGGAGATCGACG
ATGAGTTAGTATGGATTCATCCAGACAGTTGCTTGAAGGGAAGAAAGGGATTCAGTACTACAAAAGGAAA
ATTGTATTCGTACTTCGAAGGCACCAAATTCCATCAAGCAGCAAAAGACATGGCGGAGATAAAGGTCCTG
TTCCCTAATGACCAGGAAAGTAATGAACAACTGTGTGCCTACATATTGGGTGAGACCATGGAAGCAATCC
GCGAAAAGTGCCCGGTCGACCATAACCCGTCGTCTAGCCCGCCCAAAACGTTGCCGTGCCTTTGCATGTA
TGCCATGACGCCAGAAAGGGTCCACAGACTTAGAAGCAATAACGTCAAAGAAGTTACAGTATGCTCCTCC
ACCCCCCTTCCTAAGCACAAAATTAAGAATGTTCAGAAGGTTCAGTGCACGAAAGTAGTCCTGTTTAATC
CGCACACTCCCGCATTCGTTCCCGCCCGTAAGTACATAGAAGTGCCAGAACAGCCTACCGCTCCTCCTGC
ACAGGCCGAGGAGGCCCCCGAAGTTGTAGCGACACCGTCACCATCTACAGCTGATAACACCTCGCTTGAT
GTCACAGACATCTCACTGGATATGGATGACAGTAGCGAAGGCTCACTTTTTTCGAGCTTTAGCGGATCGG
ACAACTCTATTACTAGTATGGACAGTTGGTCGTCAGGACCTAGTTCACTAGAGATAGTAGACCGAAGGCA
GGTGGTGGTGGCTGACGTTCATGCCGTCCAAGAGCCTGCCCCTATTCCACCGCCAAGGCTAAAGAAGATG
GCCCGCCTGGCAGCGGCAAGAAAAGAGCCCACTCCACCGGCAAGCAATAGCTCTGAGTCCCTCCACCTCT
CTTTTGGTGGGGTATCCATGTCCCTCGGATCAATTTTCGACGGAGAGACGGCCCGCCAGGCAGCGGTACA
ACCCCTGGCAACAGGCCCCACGGATGTGCCTATGTCTTTCGGATCGTTTTCCGACGGAGAGATTGATGAG
CTGAGCCGCAGAGTAACTGAGTCCGAACCCGTCCTGTTTGGATCATTTGAACCGGGCGAAGTGAACTCAA
TTATATCGTCCCGATCAGCCGTATCTTTTCCTCTACGCAAGCAGAGACGTAGACGCAGGAGCAGGAGGAC
TGAATACTGACTAACCGGGGTAGGTGGGTACATATTTTCGACGGACACAGGCCCTGGGCACTTGCAAAAG
AAGTCCGTTCTGCAGAACCAGCTTACAGAACCGACCTTGGAGCGCAATGTCCTGGAAAGAATTCATGCCC
CGGTGCTCGACACGTCGAAAGAGGAACAACTCAAACTCAGGTACCAGATGATGCCCACCGAAGCCAACAA
AAGTAGGTACCAGTCTCGTAAAGTAGAAAATCAGAAAGCCATAACCACTGAGCGACTACTGTCAGGACTA
CGACTGTATAACTCTGCCACAGATCAGCCAGAATGCTATAAGATCACCTATCCGAAACCATTGTACTCCA
GTAGCGTACCGGCGAACTACTCCGATCCACAGTTCGCTGTAGCTGTCTGTAACAACTATCTGCATGAGAA
CTATCCGACAGTAGCATCTTATCAGATTACTGACGAGTACGATGCTTACTTGGATATGGTAGACGGGACA
GTCGCCTGCCTGGATACTGCAACCTTCTGCCCCGCTAAGCTTAGAAGTTACCCGAAAAAACATGAGTATA
GAGCCCCGAATATCCGCAGTGCGGTTCCATCAGCGATGCAGAACACGCTACAAAATGTGCTCATTGCCGC
AACTAAAAGAAATTGCAACGTCACGCAGATGCGTGAACTGCCAACACTGGACTCAGCGACATTCAATGTC
GAATGCTTTCGAAAATATGCATGTAATGACGAGTATTGGGAGGAGTTCGCTCGGAAGCCAATTAGGATTA
CCACTGAGTTTGTCACCGCATATGTAGCTAGACTGAAAGGCCCTAAGGCCGCCGCACTATTTGCAAAGAC
GTATAATTTGGTCCCATTGCAAGAAGTGCCTATGGATAGATTCGTCATGGACATGAAAAGAGACGTGAAA
GTTACACCAGGCACGAAACACACAGAAGAAAGACCGAAAGTACAAGTGATACAAGCCGCAGAACCCCTGG
CGACTGCTTACTTATGCGGGATTCACCGGGAATTAGTGCGTAGGCTTACGGCCGTCTTGCTTCCAAACAT
TCACACGCTTTTTGACATGTCGGCGGAGGATTTTGATGCAATCATAGCAGAACACTTCAAGCAAGGCGAC
CCGGTACTGGAGACGGATATCGCATCATTCGACAAAAGCCAAGACGACGCTATGGCGTTAACCGGTCTGA
TGATCTTGGAGGACCTGGGTGTGGATCAACCACTACTCGACTTGATCGAGTGCGCCTTTGGAGAAATATC
ATCCACCCATCTACCTACGGGTACTCGTTTTAAATTCGGGGCGATGATGAAATCCGGAATGTTCCTCACA
CTTTTTGTCAACACAGTTTTGAATGTCGTTATCGCCAGCAGAGTACTAGAAGAGCGGCTTAAAACGTCCA
GATGTGCAGCGTTCATTGGCGACGACAACATCATACATGGAGTAGTATCTGACAAAGAAATGGCTGAGAG
GTGCGCCACCTGGCTCAACATGGAGGTTAAGATCATCGACGCAGTCATCGGTGAGAGACCACCTTACTTC
TGCGGCGGATTTATCTTGCAAGATTCGGTTACTTCCACAGCGTGCCGCGTGGCGGATCCCCTGAAAAGGC
TGTTTAAGTTGGGTAAACCGCTCCCAGCCGACGACGAGCAAGACGAAGACAGAAGACGCGCTCTGCTAGA
TGAAACAAAGGCGTGGTTTAGAGTAGGTATAACAGGCACTTTAGCAGTGGCCGTGACGACCCGGTATGAG
GTAGACAATATTACACCTGTCCTACTGGCATTGAGAACTTTTGCCCAGAGCAAAAGAGCATTCCAAGCCA
TCAGAGGGGAAATAAAGCATCTCTACGGTGGTCCTAAATAGTCAGCATAGTACATTTCATCTGACTAATA
CCACAACACCACCACCTCTAGAGCCACCATGTACCAGAGGATGCTCCGGTGCGGCGCCGATCTGGGATCG
CCCGGGGGCGGCAGTGGCGGCGGCGCAGGGGGGCGCCTGGCCCTGATCTGGATAGTCCCGCTCACCCTCG
GCGGCCTCCTAGGAGTGGCCTGGGGGGAATTCGAACAAAAACTCATCTCAGAAGAGGATCTACAATTCAT
GGACAAAGACTGCGAAATGAAGCGCACCACCCTGGATAGCCCTCTGGGCAAGCTGGAACTGTCTGGGTGC
GAACAGGGCCTGCACCGTATCATCTTCCTGGGCAAAGGAACATCTGCCGCCGACGCCGTGGAAGTGCCTG
CCCCAGCCGCCGTGCTGGGCGGACCAGAGCCACTGATCCAGGCCACCGCCTGGCTCAACGCCTACTTTCA
CCAGCCTGAGGCCATCGAGGAGTTCCCTGTGCCAGCCCTGCACCACCCAGTGTTCCAGCAGGAGAGCTTT
ACCCGCCAGGTGCTGTGGAAACTGCTGAAAGTGGTGAAGTTCGGAGAGGTCATCAGCGAGAGCCACCTGG
CCGCCCTGGTGGGCAATCCCGCCGCCACCGCCGCCGTGAACACCGCCCTGGACGGAAATCCCGTGCCCAT
TCTGATCCCCTGCCACCGGGTGGTGCAGGGCGACAGCGACGTGGGGCCCTACCTGGGCGGGCTCGCCGTG
AAAGAGTGGCTGCTGGCCCACGAGGGCCACAGACTGGGCAAGCCTGGGCTGGGTGTCGACGGTACCGCAT
CCAGTTTGGGAGCGCACCACATCCACCATTTCCATGGCAGCAGCAAGCATCATTCAGTGCCTATTGCAAT
CTACAGGTCACCAGCATCCTTGCGAGGCGGACACGCTGGGACGACGTATATCTTTAGCAAAGGTGGTGGA
CAAATTACATATAAGTGGCCTCCTAATGACCGACCCAGTACACGAGCAGACAGGCTGGCCATCGGGTTTA
GCACTGTTCAGAAGGAAGCAGTGTTGGTGCGTGTGGACAGTTCCTCAGGCCTGGGTGACTACCTTGAGCT
GCACATACACCAAGGAAAAATTGGAGTTAAATTTAATGTTGGGACAGATGACATCGCCATTGAGGAGTCC
AATGCAATCATTAATGATGGAAAATACCATGTAGTGCGTTTCACGAGGAGTGGTGGCAATGCCACGTTAC
AGGTGGACAGCTGGCCAGTCATCGAACGATACCCTGCAGGGCGTCAGCTCACAATCTTCAATAGCCAAGC
AACCATAATAATTGGCGGGAAAGAGCAGGGCCAGCCCTTCCAGGGCCAGCTCTCTGGGCTTTACTACAAT
GGCTTGAAAGTTCTGAATATGGCGGCAGAGAACGATGCCAACATCGCCATAGTGGGAAATGTGAGGCTGG
TCGGTGAAGTGCCTTCCTCTATGACAACTGAGTCGACAGCCACTGCCATGCAGTCCGAGATGTCCACCTC
AATCATGGAGACCACCACAACCCTGGCTACCAGCACAGCTCGACGAGGAAAGCCCCCCACAAAGGAGCCT
ATCAGCCAGACCACGGATGATATCCTTGTGGCCTCGGCAGAGTGTCCCAGCGACGATGAGGACATTGACC
CCTGTGAGCCGAGCTCAGGTGGGTTAGCCAACCCCACCCGAGTGGGCGGCCGCGAACCATACCCAGGCTC
GGCAGAGGTGATCCGGGAGTCTAGCAGTACCACTGGCATGGTGGTGGGGATTGTCGCAGCAGCAGCTCTG
TGCATCCTCATCCTCCTCTATGCCATGTACAAGTACAGGAACCGGGATGAAGGGTCGAGCGCTCCACCGC
TCGACGGAGCCGGAGCTGGCGCTGGAGCTGGAGCCGGAGCTGGCGGGCTAGCCACCATGGACGCACAAAC
ACGACGACGTGAGCGTCGCGCTGAGAAACAAGCTCAATGGAAAGCTGCAAACCCACCGCTCGACGGAGCC
GGAGCTGGCGCTGGAGCTGGAGCCGGAGCTGGCGGTCTAGCCACCATGGACGCACAAACACGACGACGTG
AGCGTCGCGCTGAGAAACAAGCTCAATGGAAAGCTGCAAACCCACCGCTCGACGGAGCCGGAGCTGGCGC
TGGAGCTGGAGCCGGAGCTGGCGGTCTAGCCACCATGGACGCACAAACACGACGACGTGAGCGTCGCGCT
GAGAAACAAGCTCAATGGAAAGCTGCAAACCCACCGCTCGACGGAGCCGGAGCTGGCGCTGGAGCTGGAG
CCGGAGCTGGCGGTCTAGCCACCATGGACGCACAAACACGACGACGTGAGCGTCGCGCTGAGAAACAAGC
TCAATGGAAAGCTGCAAACCCACCGCTCGAGCCACCGCTCGACGGAGCCGGAGCTGGCGCTGGAGCTGGA
GCCGGAGCTGGCGGTCTAGCCACCCCACCGAGCGCTTACCACGTGGATGAGAGTCGAAACTACATCAGTA
ACTCAGCACAGTCCAATGGGGCTGTGGTCAAGGAGATGCAACCCAGCAGTGCTAAAAGCGCCAACAAAAA
CAAGAAGAACAAGGATAAGGAGTATTATGTCTAGGCATGCAGGCCTTAAAGCATCTCTACGGTGGTCCTA
AATAGTCAGCATAGTACATTTCATCTGACTAATACCACAACACCACCACCTCTAGTAGAGGCGCGCCACC
ATGGTGAGCAAGGGCGAGGAGGATAACATGGCCATCATCAAGGAGTTCATGCGCTTCAAGGTGCACATGG
AGGGCTCCGTGAACGGCCACGAGTTCGAGATCGAGGGCGAGGGCGAGGGCCGCCCCTACGAGGGCACCCA
GACCGCCAAGCTGAAGGTGACCAAGGGTGGCCCCCTGCCCTTCGCCTGGGACATCCTGTCCCCTCAGTTC
ATGTACGGCTCCAAGGCCTACGTGAAGCACCCCGCCGACATCCCCGACTACTTGAAGCTGTCCTTCCCCG
AGGGCTTCAAGTGGGAGCGCGTGATGAACTTCGAGGACGGCGGCGTGGTGACCGTGACCCAGGACTCCTC
CCTGCAGGACGGCGAGTTCATCTACAAGGTGAAGCTGCGCGGCACCAACTTCCCCTCCGACGGCCCCGTA
ATGCAGAAGAAGACCATGGGCTGGGAGGCCTCCTCCGAGCGGATGTACCCCGAGGACGGCGCCCTGAAGG
GCGAGATCAAGCAGAGGCTGAAGCTGAAGGACGGCGGCCACTACGACGCTGAGGTCAAGACCACCTACAA
GGCCAAGAAGCCCGTGCAGCTGCCCGGCGCCTACAACGTCAACATCAAGTTGGACATCACCTCCCACAAC
GAGGACTACACCATCGTGGAACAGTACGAACGCGCCGAGGGCCGCCACTCCACCGGCGGCATGGACGAGC
TGTACAAGTCTTAGAGGGGCCCAATGATCCGACCAGCAAAACTCGATGTACTTCCGAGGAACTGATGTGC
ATAATGCATCAGGCTGGTACATTAGATCCCCGCTTACCGCGGGCAATATAGCAACACTAAAAACTCGATG
TACTTCCGAGGAAGCGCAGTGCATAATGCTGCGCAGTGTTGCCACATAACCACTATATTAACCATTTATC
TAGCGGACGCCAAAAACTCAATGTATTTCTGAGGAAGCGTGGTGCATAATGCCACGCAGCGTCTGCATAA
CTTTTATTATTTCTTTTATTAATCAACAAAATTTTGTTTTTAACATTTAAAAAAAAAAAAAAAAAAAAAA
AAAAAAAAAAAAANNGGGGAATTCCTCGATAATTAAGCGGCCGCTTAATTAATCGAGGGGAATTAATTCT
TGAAGACGAAAGGGCCAGGTGGCACTTTTCGGGGAAATGTGCGCGGAACCCCTATTTGTTTATTTTTCTA
AATACATTCAAATATGTATCCGCTCATGAGACAATAACCCTGATAAATGCTTCAATAATATTGAAAAAGG
AAGAGTATGAGTATTCAACATTTCCGTGTCGCCCTTATTCCCTTTTTTGCGGCATTTTGCCTTCCTGTTT
TTGCTCACCCAGAAACGCTGGTGAAAGTAAAAGATGCTGAAGATCAGTTGGGTGCACGAGTGGGTTACAT
CGAACTGGATCTCAACAGCGGTAAGATCCTTGAGAGTTTTCGCCCCGAAGAACGTTTTCCAATGATGAGC
ACTTTTAAAGTTCTGCTATGTGGCGCGGTATTATCCCGTGTTGACGCCGGGCAAGAGCAACTCGGTCGCC
GCATACACTATTCTCAGAATGACTTGGTTGAGTACTCACCAGTCACAGAAAAGCATCTTACGGATGGCAT
GACAGTAAGAGAATTATGCAGTGCTGCCATAACCATGAGTGATAACACTGCGGCCAACTTACTTCTGACA
ACGATCGGAGGACCGAAGGAGCTAACCGCTTTTTTGCACAACATGGGGGATCATGTAACTCGCCTTGATC
GTTGGGAACCGGAGCTGAATGAAGCCATACCAAACGACGAGCGTGACACCACGATGCCTGTAGCAATGGC
AACAACGTTGCGCAAACTATTAACTGGCGAACTACTTACTCTAGCTTCCCGGCAACAATTAATAGACTGG
ATGGAGGCGGATAAAGTTGCAGGACCACTTCTGCGCTCGGCCCTTCCGGCTGGCTGGTTTATTGCTGATA
AATCTGGAGCCGGTGAGCGTGGGTCTCGCGGTATCATTGCAGCACTGGGGCCAGATGGTAAGCCCTCCCG
TATCGTAGTTATCTACACGACGGGGAGTCAGGCAACTATGGATGAACGAAATAGACAGATCGCTGAGATA
GGTGCCTCACTGATTAAGCATTGGTAACTGTCAGACCAAGTTTACTCATATATACTTTAGATTGATTTAA
AACTTCATTTTTAATTTAAAAGGATCTAGGTGAAGATCCTTTTTGATAATCTCATGACCAAAATCCCTTA
ACGTGAGTTTTCGTTCCACTGAGCGTCAGACCCCGTAGAAAAGATCAAAGGATCTTCTTGAGATCCTTTT
TTTCTGCGCGTAATCTGCTGCTTGCAAACAAAAAAACCACCGCTACCAGCGGTGGTTTGTTTGCCGGATC
AAGAGCTACCAACTCTTTTTCCGAAGGTAACTGGCTTCAGCAGAGCGCAGATACCAAATACTGTCCTTCT
AGTGTAGCCGTAGTTAGGCCACCACTTCAAGAACTCTGTAGCACCGCCTACATACCTCGCTCTGCTAATC
CTGTTACCAGTGGCTGCTGCCAGTGGCGATAAGTCGTGTCTTACCGGGTTGGACTCAAGACGATAGTTAC
CGGATAAGGCGCAGCGGTCGGGCTGAACGGGGGGTTCGTGCACACAGCCCAGCTTGGAGCGAACGACCTA
CACCGAACTGAGATACCTACAGCGTGAGCTATGAGAAAGCGCCACGCTTCCCGAAGGGAGAAAGGCGGAC
AGGTATCCGGTAAGCGGCAGGGTCGGAACAGGAGAGCGCACGAGGGAGCTTCCAGGGGGAAACGCCTGGT
ATCTTTATAGTCCTGTCGGGTTTCGCCACCTCTGACTTGAGCGTCGATTTTTGTGATGCTCGTCAGGGGG
GCGGAGCCTATGGAAAAACGCCAGCAACGCGAGCTCGTATGGACATATTGTCGTTAGAACGCGGCTACAA
TTAATACATAACCTTATGTATCATACACATACGATTTAGGTGACACTATAG
Features (pLannotate 1.2.2; 9 found; start..end, strand, type, name):
     60..7598    +  CDS            POLN_SINDV: Experimental evidence at protein level: Swiss-Prot protein existence level 1. [RNA-directed RNA polymerase nsP4]: RNA dependent RNA polymerase (PubMed:8107248, PubMed:7517863, PubMed:19036396). Replicates genomic and antigenomic RNA by recognizing replications specific signals. The early replication complex formed by the polyprotein P123 and nsP4 synthesizes minus-strand RNAs (PubMed:8107248, PubMed:7517863, PubMed:2529379). The late replication complex composed of fully processed nsP1-nsP4 is responsible for the production of genomic and subgenomic plus-strand RNAs (PubMed:8107248, PubMed:751
   7659..7796    +  CDS            NRXN1 (fragment): NRX1B_HUMAN - Experimental evidence at protein level: Swiss-Prot protein existence level 1. Neuronal cell surface protein that may be involved in cell recognition and cell adhesion by forming intracellular junctions through binding to neuroligins. May play a role in formation or maintenance of synaptic junctions. May mediate intracellular signaling. May play a role in angiogenesis (By similarity). From Homo sapiens (Human).
   7839..8384    +  CDS            CLIP-tag™: human O6-alkylguanine-DNA-alkyltransferase variant that forms covalent bonds with benzylcytosine derivatives fast-reacting variant, optimized for mammalian expression
   8379..10181   +  CDS            NRXN1: NRX1B_HUMAN - Experimental evidence at protein level: Swiss-Prot protein existence level 1. Neuronal cell surface protein that may be involved in cell recognition and cell adhesion by forming intracellular junctions through binding to neuroligins. May play a role in formation or maintenance of synaptic junctions. May mediate intracellular signaling. May play a role in angiogenesis (By similarity). From Homo sapiens (Human).
  10291..10998   +  CDS            mCherry: mCherry is a basic (constitutively fluorescent) red fluorescent protein published in 2004, derived from Discosoma sp.. It is reported to be a very rapidly-maturing monomer with low acid sensitivity.
  11452..11556   +  promoter       AmpR promoter: bla
  11557..12417   +  CDS            AmpR: β-lactamase; bla; confers resistance to ampicillin, carbenicillin, and related antibiotics
  12588..13176   +  rep_origin     ori: high-copy-number ColE1/pMB1/pBR322/pUC origin of replication
  13264..1       +  promoter       SP6 promoter (across the origin): promoter for bacteriophage SP6 RNA polymerase
