[The description below was written by a language model from this plasmid's Addgene catalogue record and pLannotate feature annotations shown in this document.]
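Description:
jk67 is a 13.3 kb Sindbis virus genomic plasmid built on the pSinEGdsp backbone, made for the proximity ligation assay (PLA) screen of the SYNseq connectome-mapping method. In bacteria it is maintained through a high-copy ColE1/pUC-type origin and selected with ampicillin via the bla promoter and β-lactamase gene. An SP6 promoter spanning the plasmid origin sits immediately upstream of the viral sequence. This arrangement allows the recombinant alphavirus genome to be transcribed in vitro as RNA, which can then be delivered to mammalian cells.

The first large open reading frame, about 7.5 kb, encodes the Sindbis nonstructural polyprotein (nsP1–nsP4). This is the replicase that copies the genomic RNA and produces subgenomic plus-strand RNAs. No viral structural protein genes are annotated; their usual position downstream of the replicase is occupied by the two payloads. The first is CLIP-Nrx1B-4xλN(i), a neurexin-1β fusion. A short N-terminal neurexin fragment, probably the signal sequence, precedes a CLIP-tag, which covalently binds benzylcytosine derivatives, and the rest of the neurexin coding region follows. The catalogue lists the insert as mouse, although the annotation tool matched it to the human orthologue. The four λN RNA-binding peptide repeats named in the insert are not annotated separately; the "(i)" may indicate that they sit internally within the fusion. The second payload is mCherry, a red fluorescent marker of infected or expressing cells.

The subgenomic promoters that would drive these two cassettes are not annotated, though the backbone name suggests a double-subgenomic-promoter design. The record supports use of this construct to display a taggable, RNA-binding presynaptic protein for testing synaptic protein pairing.
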