Addgene plasmid #87013: jk67
Purpose: genomic Sindbis virus plasmid for use in SYNseq PLA screen
Depositing lab: Anthony Zador. Depositing organization: Cold Spring Harbor Laboratory. Publication: Using high-throughput barcode sequencing to efficiently map connectomes. Peikon ID, Kebschull JM, Vagin VV, Ravens DI, Sun YC, Brouzes E, Correa IR Jr, Bressan D, Zador AM. Nucleic Acids Res. 2017 Jul 7;45(12):e115. doi: 10.1093/nar/gkx292. PubMed 28449067.
Backbone
  Vector backbone: pSinEGdsp
  Vector type: Mammalian Expression, Synthetic Biology ; SIndbis virus genomic plasmid
Growth in bacteria
  Bacterial resistance: Ampicillin, 100 μg/mL
  Growth temperature: 37°C
  Growth strain: DH5alpha
  Copy number: Unknown
Gene/Insert 1
  Gene/Insert name: CLIP-Nrx1B-4xλN(i)
  Species: M. musculus (mouse)
  Cloning method: Gibson Cloning
  Sequencing primers: 5′ unknown
Gene/Insert 2
  Gene/Insert name: mCherry
Terms and licenses: Academic/Nonprofit Terms; Industry Terms: Not Available to Industry
How to cite: jk67 was a gift from Anthony Zador (Addgene plasmid # 87013 ; http://n2t.net/addgene:87013 ; RRID:Addgene_87013)
